>Addgene plasmid #146456 | pT7-EGFP-C1-HsRCK-E236Q_H | depositor full sequence | sequence record 288901 | Full Sequence
TAGTTATTAATAGTAATCAATTACGGGGTCATTAGTTCATAGCCCATATATGGAGTTCCGCGTTACATAA
CTTACGGTAAATGGCCCGCCTGGCTGACCGCCCAACGACCCCCGCCCATTGACGTCAATAATGACGTATG
TTCCCATAGTAACGCCAATAGGGACTTTCCATTGACGTCAATGGGTGGAGTATTTACGGTAAACTGCCCA
CTTGGCAGTACATCAAGTGTATCATATGCCAAGTACGCCCCCTATTGACGTCAATGACGGTAAATGGCCC
GCCTGGCATTATGCCCAGTACATGACCTTATGGGACTTTCCTACTTGGCAGTACATCTACGTATTAGTCA
TCGCTATTACCATGGTGATGCGGTTTTGGCAGTACATCAATGGGCGTGGATAGCGGTTTGACTCACGGGG
ATTTCCAAGTCTCCACCCCATTGACGTCAATGGGAGTTTGTTTTGGCACCAAAATCAACGGGACTTTCCA
AAATGTCGTAACAACTCCGCCCCATTGACGCAAATGGGCGGTAGGCGTGTACGGTGGGAGGTCTATATAA
GCAGAGCTCTCTGGCTAACTAGAGAACCCACTGCTTACTGGCTTATCGAAATTAATACGACTCACTATAG
GGAGACCCAAGCTCTAGCGCTACCGGTCGCCACCATGGTGAGCAAGGGCGAGGAGCTGTTCACCGGGGTG
GTGCCCATCCTGGTCGAGCTGGACGGCGACGTAAACGGCCACAAGTTCAGCGTGTCCGGCGAGGGCGAGG
GCGATGCCACCTACGGCAAGCTGACCCTGAAGTTCATCTGCACCACCGGCAAGCTGCCCGTGCCCTGGCC
CACCCTCGTGACCACCCTGACCTACGGCGTGCAGTGCTTCAGCCGCTACCCCGACCACATGAAGCAGCAC
GACTTCTTCAAGTCCGCCATGCCCGAAGGCTACGTCCAGGAGCGCACCATCTTCTTCAAGGACGACGGCA
ACTACAAGACCCGCGCCGAGGTGAAGTTCGAGGGCGACACCCTGGTGAACCGCATCGAGCTGAAGGGCAT
CGACTTCAAGGAGGACGGCAACATCCTGGGGCACAAGCTGGAGTACAACTACAACAGCCACAACGTCTAT
ATCATGGCCGACAAGCAGAAGAACGGCATCAAGGTGAACTTCAAGATCCGCCACAACATCGAGGACGGCA
GCGTGCAGCTCGCCGACCACTACCAGCAGAACACCCCCATCGGCGACGGCCCCGTGCTGCTGCCCGACAA
CCACTACCTGAGCACCCAGTCCGCCCTGAGCAAAGACCCCAACGAGAAGCGCGATCACATGGTCCTGCTG
GAGTTCGTGACCGCCGCCGGGATCACTCTCGGCATGGACGAGCTGTACAAGTCCGGACTCAGATCTATGG
GTCTGTCCAGTCAAAATGGTCAGCTGAGAGGCCCTGTGAAACCCACTGGTGGCCCTGGAGGAGGGGGCAC
ACAGACACAGCAACAGATGAACCAGCTGAAAAACACCAACACAATCAATAATGGCACTCAGCAGCAAGCA
CAGAGTATGACCACCACTATTAAACCTGGTGATGACTGGAAAAAGACTTTAAAACTCCCTCCAAAGGATC
TAAGAATCAAAACTTCGGATGTGACCTCCACAAAAGGAAATGAGTTTGAAGATTACTGTTTGAAACGGGA
GTTACTGATGGGAATTTTTGAAATGGGCTGGGAAAAGCCATCTCCTATTCAGGAGGAGAGCATTCCCATT
GCTTTATCTGGTAGGGATATCTTAGCTAGAGCAAAAAATGGAACAGGCAAGAGCGGTGCCTACCTCATTC
CCTTACTTGAACGGCTAGACCTGAAGAAGGACAATATACAAGCAATGGTGATTGTTCCCACTAGAGAACT
TGCTCTACAGGTCAGTCAAATTTGCATCCAGGTCAGCAAACACATGGGAGGGGCCAAAGTGATGGCAACC
ACAGGAGGAACCAATTTACGAGATGACATAATGAGGCTTGATGATACAGTGCACGTGGTGATTGCTACCC
CTGGGAGAATCCTGGATCTTATTAAGAAAGGAGTAGCAAAGGTTGATCATGTCCAGATGATAGTATTGGA
TCAGGCAGATAAGTTGCTGTCACAGGATTTTGTGCAGATAATGGAGGATATTATTCTCACGCTACCTAAA
AACAGGCAGATTTTACTATATTCCGCTACTTTCCCTCTTAGTGTACAGAAGTTCATGAATTCCCATTTGC
AGAAACCCTATGAGATTAACCTGATGGAG
[501 nt withheld, positions 2270-2770]
GTGGCAGAATACCACAGCGAGCCTGTAGAAGATGAGAAACCTTAACAATTCTGCAGTCGACGGTACCGCG
GGCCCGGGATCCACCGGATCTAGATAACTGATCATAATCAGCCATACCACATTTGTAGAGGTTTTACTTG
CTTTAAAAAACCTCCCACACCTCCCCCTGAACCTGAAACATAAAATGAATGCAATTGTTGTTGTTAACTT
GTTTATTGCAGCTTATAATGGTTACAAATAAAGCAATAGCATCACAAATTTCACAAATAAAGCATTTTTT
TCACTGCATTCTAGTTGTGGTTTGTCCAAACTCATCAATGTATCTTAACGCGTAAATTGTAAGCGTTAAT
ATTTTGTTAAAATTCGCGTTAAATTTTTGTTAAATCAGCTCATTTTTTAACCAATAGGCCGAAATCGGCA
AAATCCCTTATAAATCAAAAGAATAGACCGAGATAGGGT
[37 nt withheld, positions 3230-3266]
AAAGAACGTGGACTCCAACGTCAAAGG
[49 nt withheld, positions 3294-3342]
T
[91 nt withheld, positions 3344-3434]
G
[124 nt withheld, positions 3436-3559]
CAGGTGGCACTTTTCGGGGAAATGTGCGCGGAACCCCTATTTGTTTATTTTTCTAAATACATTCAAATAT
GTATCCGCTCATGAGACAATAACCCTGATAAATGCTTCAATAATATTGAAAAAGGAAGAGTCCTGAGGCG
GAAAGAACCAGCTGTGGAATGTGTGTCAGTTAGGGTGTGGAAAGTCCCCAGGCTCCCCAGCAGGCAGAAG
TATGCAAAGCATGCATCTCAATTAGTCAGCAACCAGGTGTGGAAAGTCCCCAGGCTCCCCAGCAGGCAGA
AGTATGCAAAGCATGCATCTCAATTAGTCAGCAACCATAGTCCCGCCCCTAACTCCGCCCATCCCGCCCC
TAACTCCGCCCAGTTCCGCCCATTCTCCGCCCCATGGCTGACTAATTTTTTTTATTTATGCAGAGGCCGA
GGCCGCCTCGGCCTCTGAGCTATTCCAGAAGTAGTGAGGAGGCTTTTTTGGAGGCCTAGGCTTTTGCAAA
GATCGATCAAGAGACAGGATGAGGATCGTTTCGCATGATTGAACAAGATGGATTGCACGCAGGTTCTCCG
GCCGCTTGGGTGGAGAGGCTATTCGGCTATGACTGGGCACAACAGACAATCGGCTGCTCTGATGCCGCCG
TGTTCCGGCTGTCAGCGCAGGGGCGCCCGGTTCTTTTTGTCAAGACCGACCTGTCCGGTGCCCTGAATGA
ACTGCAAGACGAGGCAGCGCGGCTATCGTGGCTGGCCACGACGGGCGTTCCTTGCGCAGCTGTGCTCGAC
GTTGTCACTGAAGCGGGAAGGGACTGGCTGCTATTGGGCGAAGTGCCGGGGCAGGATCTCCTGTCATCTC
ACCTTGCTCCTGCCGAGAAAGTATCCATCATGGCTGATGCAATGCGGCGGCTGCATACGCTTGATCCGGC
TACCTGCCCATTCGACCACCAAGCGAAACATCGCATCGAGCGAGCACGTACTCGGATGGAAGCCGGTCTT
GTCGATCAGGATGATCTGGACGAAGAGCATCAGGGGCTCGCGCCAGCCGAACTGTTCGCCAGGCTCAAGG
CGAGCATGCCCGACGGCGAGGATCTCGTCGTGACCCATGGCGATGCCTGCTTGCCGAATATCATGGTGGA
AAATGGCCGCTTTTCTGGATTCATCGACTGTGGCCGGCTGGGTGTGGCGGACCGCTATCAGGACATAGCG
TTGGCTACCCGTGATATTGCTGAAGAGCTTGGCGGCGAATGGGCTGACCGCTTCCTCGTGCTTTACGGTA
TCGCCGCTCCCGATTCGCAGCGCATCGCCTTCTATCGCCTTCTTGACGAGTTCTTCTGAGCGGGACTCTG
GGGTTCGAAATGACCGACCAAGCGACGCCCAACCTGCCATCACGAGATTTCGATTCCACCGCCGCCTTCT
ATGAAAGGTTGGGCTTCGGAATCGTTTTCCGGGACGCCGGCTGGATGATCCTCCAGCGCGGGGATCTCAT
GCTGGAGTTCTTCGCCCACCCTAGGGGGAGGCTAACTGAAACACGGAAGGAGACAATACCGGAAGGAACC
CGCGCTATGACGGCAATAAAAAGACAGAATAAAACGCACGGTGTTGGGTCGTTTGTTCATAAACGCGGGG
TTCGGTCCCAGGGCTGGCACTCTGTCGATACCCCACCGAGACCCCATTGGGGCCAATACGCCCGCGTTTC
TTCCTTTTCCCCACCCCACCCCCCAAGTTCGGGTGAAGGCCCAGGGCTCGCAGCCAACGTCGGGGCGGCA
GGCCCTGCCATAGCCTCAGGTTACTCATATATACTTTAGATTGATTTAAAACTTCATTTTTAATTTAAAA
GGATCTAGGTGAAGATCCTTTTTGATAATCTCATGACCAAAATCCCTTAACGTGAGTTTTCGTTCCACTG
AGCGTCAGACCCCGTAGAAAAGATCAAAGGATCTTCTTGAGATCCTTTTTTTCTGCGCGTAATCTGCTGC
TTGCAAACAAAAAAACCACCGCTACCAGCGGTGGTTTGTTTGCCGGATCAAGAGCTACCAACTCTTTTTC
CGAAGGTAACTGGCTTCAGCAGAGCGCAGATACCAAATACTGTCCTTCTAGTGTAGCCGTAGTTAGGCCA
CCACTTCAAGAACTCTGTAGCACCGCCTACATACCTCGCTCTGCTAATCCTGTTACCAGTGGCTGCTGCC
AGTGGCGATAAGTCGTGTCTTACCGGGTTGGACTCAAGACGATAGTTACCGGATAAGGCGCAGCGGTCGG
GCTGAACGGGGGGTTCGTGCACACAGCCCAGCTTGGAGCGAACGACCTACACCGAACTGAGATACCTACA
GCGTGAGCTATGAGAAAGCGCCACGCTTCCCGAAGGGAGAAAGGCGGACAGGTATCCGGTAAGCGGCAGG
GTCGGAACAGGAGAGCGCACGAGGGAGCTTCCAGGGGGAAACGCCTGGTATCTTTATAGTCCTGTCGGGT
TTCGCCACCTCTGACTTGAGCGTCGATTTTTGTGATGCTCGTCAGGGGGGCGGAGCCTATGGAAAAACGC
CAGCAACGCGGCCTTTTTACGGTTCCTGGCCTTTTGCTGGCCTTTTGCTCACATGTTCTTTCCTGCGTTA
TCCCCTGATTCTGTGGATAACCGTATTACCGCCATGCAT
Features (pLannotate 1.2.2; 17 found; start..end, strand, type, name):
     61..364     +  enhancer       CMV enhancer: human cytomegalovirus immediate early enhancer
    365..568     +  promoter       CMV promoter: human cytomegalovirus (CMV) immediate early promoter
    564..597     +  LTR            5' LTR (truncated) (fragment): truncated 5' long terminal repeat (LTR) from HIV-1
    613..631     +  promoter       T7 promoter: promoter for bacteriophage T7 RNA polymerase
    665..1381    +  CDS            EGFP: EGFP is a basic (constitutively fluorescent) green fluorescent protein published in 1996, derived from Aequorea victoria. It is reported to be a rapidly-maturing weak dimer with moderate acid sensitivity.
   1397..2812    +  CDS            DDX6 (sequence partly withheld): DDX6_HUMAN - Also known as HLR2, RCK. Experimental evidence at protein level: Swiss-Prot protein existence level 1. Essential for the formation of P-bodies, cytosolic membrane- less ribonucleoprotein granules involved in RNA metabolism through the coordinated storage of mRNAs encoding regulatory functions (PubMed:25995375, PubMed:27342281, PubMed:31422817). Plays a role in P- bodies to coordinate the storage of translationally inactive mRNAs in the cytoplasm and prevent their degradation (PubMed:27342281). In the process of mRNA degradation, plays a role in mRNA decapping (PubMed:16364915). Bl
   2817..2852    +  misc_feature   MCS (fragment): multiple cloning site
   2869..2953    +  CDS            large T antigen (fragment): large T antigen from SV40 (simian virus 40)
   2976..3097    +  polyA_signal   SV40 poly(A) signal: SV40 polyadenylation signal
   3131..3559    -  rep_origin     f1 ori (sequence partly withheld): f1 bacteriophage origin of replication; arrow indicates direction of (+) strand synthesis
   3586..3690    +  promoter       AmpR promoter: bla
   3692..4049    +  promoter       SV40 promoter: SV40 enhancer and early promoter
   4084..4878    +  CDS            NeoR/KanR: aminoglycoside phosphotransferase from Tn5; aph(3')-II (or nptII); confers resistance to neomycin, kanamycin, and G418 (Geneticin®)
   4899..5051    +  CDS            ble (fragment): BLE_KLEPN - Experimental evidence at protein level: Swiss-Prot protein existence level 1. Binding protein with a strong affinity to the bleomycin family of antibiotics. Binds to CL990; an antimitotic-antibiotic compound. From Klebsiella pneumoniae.
   5110..5157    +  polyA_signal   HSV TK poly(A) signal: herpes simplex virus thymidine kinase polyadenylation signal (Cole and Stacy, 1985)
   5248..5264    -  polyA_signal   bGH poly(A) signal (fragment): bovine growth hormone polyadenylation signal
   5486..6074    +  rep_origin     ori: high-copy-number ColE1/pMB1/pBR322/pUC origin of replication
