[The description below was written by a language model from this plasmid's Addgene catalogue record and pLannotate feature annotations shown in this document.]
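Description:
pT7-EGFP-C1-HsRCK-E236Q_H is a 6,188 nt mammalian expression plasmid that produces the human DEAD-box RNA helicase DDX6 (also called RCK or p54) carrying an E236Q substitution, fused to the C-terminus of EGFP. The catalogue lists the backbone as unknown, but the name and the feature layout match an EGFP-C1-type vector with an added T7 promoter. The CMV immediate-early enhancer and promoter drive transcription in mammalian cells. A bacteriophage T7 promoter lies between the CMV promoter and the EGFP start, so the same fusion could also be transcribed by T7 RNA polymerase. The EGFP coding sequence is followed after a short linker by the DDX6 open reading frame, which the depositor notes was derived from an NCBI reference transcript. Downstream are remnants of the multiple cloning site and an SV40 polyadenylation signal.

In bacteria the plasmid replicates from a high-copy ColE1/pUC-type origin, and it also carries an f1 origin for single-stranded DNA production. Selection relies on one NeoR/KanR (Tn5 aminoglycoside phosphotransferase) cassette with tandem bacterial (bla) and SV40 early promoters and an HSV TK poly(A) signal. This cassette gives kanamycin resistance in E. coli and can confer G418 resistance in mammalian cells. Several short annotations (an HIV-1 LTR fragment, large T antigen, ble and bGH poly(A) fragments) appear to be incidental matches to backbone sequence rather than functional elements.

The record does not state the functional effect of E236Q. The associated publication concerns mRNA silencing by miRISC and the CCR4-NOT complex, which suggests the plasmid is used to express a GFP-tagged DDX6 mutant in human cells for localisation, interaction or silencing assays. The sequence is depositor-supplied and may be theoretical.
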