Addgene plasmid #146456: pT7-EGFP-C1-HsRCK-E236Q_H
Purpose: Mammalian Expression of HsRck-E236Q
Depositing lab: Elisa Izaurralde. Depositing organization: Max Planck Institute for Developmental Biology. Publication: miRISC and the CCR4-NOT complex silence mRNA targets independently of 43S ribosomal scanning. Kuzuoglu-Ozturk D, Bhandari D, Huntzinger E, Fauser M, Helms S, Izaurralde E. EMBO J. 2016 Jun 1;35(11):1186-203. doi: 10.15252/embj.201592901. Epub 2016 Mar 23. PubMed 27009120.
Backbone
  Vector backbone: Unknown
  Vector type: Mammalian Expression
Growth in bacteria
  Bacterial resistance: Kanamycin, 50 μg/mL
  Growth temperature: 37°C
  Growth strain: DH5alpha
  Copy number: High Copy
Gene/Insert
  Gene/Insert name: HsRck-E236Q (alt name: DDX6)
  Species: H. sapiens (human)
  Entrez Gene: DDX6 (a.k.a. HLR2, IDDILF, P54, RCK, Rck/p54)
  Cloning method: Unknown
Terms and licenses: Academic/Nonprofit Terms; Industry Terms: Not Available to Industry
Depositor comments: ORF extracted from NCBI: NM_004397.3 Plasmids from this collection were made available to the research community and donated after the lab closed. Please note that the sequence provided by the depositing laboratory may be theoretical/predicted or based on Sanger sequencing results. There may be discrepancies between sequencing results obtained by Addgene and the depositor sequence. If an Addgene verified sequence is not available, please contact before placing your order to request that our lab fully sequence the plasmid.
How to cite: pT7-EGFP-C1-HsRCK-E236Q_H was a gift from Elisa Izaurralde (Addgene plasmid # 146456 ; http://n2t.net/addgene:146456 ; RRID:Addgene_146456)
